Addgene plasmid #17648: pCS2-MT GLI2 FL
Depositing lab: Erich Roessler. Depositing organization: National Human Genome Research Institute (NHGRI). Publication: A previously unidentified amino-terminal domain regulates transcriptional activity of wild-type and disease-associated human GLI2. Roessler E, Ermilov AN, Grange DK, Wang A, Grachtchouk M, Dlugosz AA, Muenke M. Hum Mol Genet. 2005 Aug 1. 14(15):2181-8. 10.1093/hmg/ddi222 PubMed 15994174.
Backbone
  Vector backbone: pCS2-MT
  Backbone size w/o insert (bp): 4350
  Vector type: Mammalian Expression
Growth in bacteria
  Bacterial resistance: Ampicillin, 100 μg/mL
  Growth temperature: 37°C
  Growth strain: DH5alpha
  Copy number: High Copy
Gene/Insert
  Gene/Insert name: GLI2
  Species: H. sapiens (human)
  Insert size (bp): 4760
  Entrez Gene: GLI2 (a.k.a. CJS, HPE9, PHS2, THP1, THP2)
  Promoter: CMV IE94
  Tag / fusion protein: 6x Myc (N terminal on backbone)
  Cloning method: Restriction Enzyme; 5′ cloning site EcoRI (not destroyed); 3′ cloning site XbaI (not destroyed)
  Sequencing primers: 5′ SP6; 3′ EBV-rev
Terms and licenses: Academic/Nonprofit Terms; Industry Terms: Not Available to Industry
Depositor comments: There is an R250C mutation in the gene.
How to cite: pCS2-MT GLI2 FL was a gift from Erich Roessler (Addgene plasmid # 17648 ; http://n2t.net/addgene:17648 ; RRID:Addgene_17648)
