[The description below was written by a language model from this plasmid's Addgene catalogue record and pLannotate feature annotations shown in this document.]
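Description:
pCS2-MT GLI2 FL is a mammalian expression plasmid that carries the full-length human GLI2 coding sequence in the pCS2-MT backbone. It is propagated in E. coli as a high-copy plasmid through a ColE1/pUC-type origin and selected with ampicillin via the AmpR β-lactamase gene. An f1 origin is also present, along with remnants of a lac cloning region (lacZα and lacI fragments, lac promoter and operator, CAP site) inherited from the parental vector. The sequenced record is about 9.1 kb, consistent with a backbone of roughly 4.35 kb plus an insert of roughly 4.76 kb.

Expression is driven by the simian cytomegalovirus IE94 enhancer/promoter, a strong constitutive element in vertebrate cells, and transcripts are terminated by an SV40 polyadenylation signal. Six tandem Myc epitope tags supplied by the backbone lie immediately upstream of GLI2. The protein is therefore produced as an N-terminal 6x Myc fusion that can be detected or immunoprecipitated with anti-Myc antibodies. The insert was cloned between EcoRI and XbaI sites, both of which are retained. An SP6 promoter sits between the CMV IE94 promoter and the tags and can be used to transcribe sense RNA of the tagged open reading frame in vitro. T7 (partial) and T3 promoters lie downstream in the opposite orientation.

GLI2 is a zinc-finger transcription factor of the Hedgehog signalling pathway. The associated publication concerns an amino-terminal domain that regulates the transcriptional activity of wild-type and disease-associated human GLI2, so this full-length construct is suited to overexpression and transcriptional activity studies in cultured cells. The depositor notes that the gene carries an R250C substitution.
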