Features (pLannotate 1.2.2; 21 found; start..end, strand, type, name):
     21..87      -  CDS            lacZα (fragment): LacZα fragment of β-galactosidase; lacZ fragment
     94..1071    +  promoter       CMV IE94 promoter: enhancer/promoter region of simian cytomegalovirus major immediate early transcription unit IE94
   1106..1124    +  promoter       SP6 promoter: promoter for bacteriophage SP6 RNA polymerase
   1174..1203    +  CDS            Myc: Myc (human c-Myc proto-oncogene) epitope tag
   1213..1242    +  CDS            Myc: Myc (human c-Myc proto-oncogene) epitope tag
   1252..1281    +  CDS            Myc: Myc (human c-Myc proto-oncogene) epitope tag
   1291..1320    +  CDS            Myc: Myc (human c-Myc proto-oncogene) epitope tag
   1330..1359    +  CDS            Myc: Myc (human c-Myc proto-oncogene) epitope tag
   1393..1422    +  CDS            Myc: Myc (human c-Myc proto-oncogene) epitope tag
   1435..6186    +  CDS            GLI2: GLI2_HUMAN - Also known as THP From Homo sapiens (Human).
   6197..6214    -  promoter       T7 promoter (fragment): promoter for bacteriophage T7 RNA polymerase
   6219..6353    -  polyA_signal   SV40 poly(A) signal: SV40 polyadenylation signal
   6466..6484    -  promoter       T3 promoter: promoter for bacteriophage T3 RNA polymerase
   6529..6545    -  protein_bind   lac operator: The lac repressor binds to the lac operator to inhibit transcription in E. coli. This inhibition can be relieved by adding lactose or isopropyl-β-D-thiogalactopyranoside (IPTG). lac repressor encoded by lacI
   6553..6583    -  promoter       lac promoter: promoter for the E. coli lac operon
   6598..6619    -  protein_bind   CAP binding site: CAP binding activates transcription in the presence of cAMP. E. coli catabolite activator protein
   6632..6724    -  CDS            lacI (fragment): lac repressor; lacI; The lac repressor binds to the lac operator to inhibit transcription in E. coli. This inhibition can be relieved by adding lactose or isopropyl-β-D-thiogalactopyranoside (IPTG).
   6907..7495    -  rep_origin     ori: high-copy-number ColE1/pMB1/pBR322/pUC origin of replication
   7666..8526    -  CDS            AmpR: β-lactamase; bla; confers resistance to ampicillin, carbenicillin, and related antibiotics
   8527..8631    -  promoter       AmpR promoter: bla
   8684..16      -  rep_origin     f1 ori (across the origin) (sequence partly withheld): f1 bacteriophage origin of replication; arrow indicates direction of (+) strand synthesis
>Addgene plasmid #17648 | pCS2-MT GLI2 FL | addgene full sequence | sequence record 194136 | Addgene NGS Result
CCGCTACAGGGCGCGTCCCATTCGCCATTCAGGCTGCGCAACTGTTGGGAAGGGCGATCGGTGCGGGCCT
CTTCGCTATTACGCCAGTCGACCGCCAATTCAATATGGCGTATATGGACTCATGCCAATTCAATATGGTG
GATCTGGACCTGTGCCAATTCAATATGGCGTATATGGACTCGTGCCAATTCAATATGGTGGATCTGGACC
CCAGCCAATTCAATATGGCGGACTTGGCACCATGCCAATTCAATATGGCGGACCTGGCACTGTGCCAACT
GGGGAGGGGTCTACTTGGCACGGTGCCAAGTTTGAGGAGGGGTCTTGGCCCTGTGCCAAGTCCGCCATAT
TGAATTGGCATGGTGCCAATAATGGCGGCCATATTGGCTATATGCCAGGATCAATATATAGGCAATATCC
AATATGGCCCTATGCCAATATGGCTATTGGCCAGGTTCAATACTATGTATTGGCCCTATGCCATATAGTA
TTCCATATATGGGTTTTCCTATTGACGTAGATAGCCCCTCCCAATGGGCGGTCCCATATACCATATATGG
GGCTTCCTAATACCGCCCATAGCCACTCCCCCATTGACGTCAATGGTCTCTATATATGGTCTTTCCTATT
GACGTCATATGGGCGGTCCTATTGACGTATATGGCGCCTCCCCCATTGACGTCAATTACGGTAAATGGCC
CGCCTGGCTCAATGCCCATTGACGTCAATAGGACCACCCACCATTGACGTCAATGGGATGGCTCATTGCC
CATTCATATCCGTTCTCACGCCCCCTATTGACGTCAATGACGGTAAATGGCCCACTTGGCAGTACATCAA
TATCTATTAATAGTAACTTGGCAAGTACATTACTATTGGAAGTACGCCAGGGTACATTGGCAGTACTCCC
ATTGACGTCAATGGCGGTAAATGGCCCGCGATGGCTGCCAAGTACATCCCCATTGACGTCAATGGGGAGG
GGCAATGACGCAAATGGGCGTTCCATTGACGTAAATGGGCGGTAGGCGTGCCTAATGGGAGGTCTATATA
AGCAATGCTCGTTTAGGGAACCGCCATTCTGCCTGGGGACGTCGGAGCAAGCTTGATTTAGGTGACACTA
TAGAATACAAGCTACTTGTTCTTTTTGCAGGATCCCATCGATTTAAAGCTATGGAGCAAAAGCTCATTTC
TGAAGAGGACTTGAATGAAATGGAGCAAAAGCTCATTTCTGAAGAGGACTTGAATGAAATGGAGCAAAAG
CTCATTTCTGAAGAGGACTTGAATGAAATGGAGCAAAAGCTCATTTCTGAAGAGGACTTGAATGAAATGG
AGCAAAAGCTCATTTCTGAAGAGGACTTGAATGAAATGGAGAGCTTGGGCGACCTCACCATGGAGCAAAA
GCTCATTTCTGAAGAGGACTTGAATTCAATGGAGACGTCTGCCTCAGCCACTGCCTCCGAGAAGCAAGAA
GCCAAAAGTGGGATCCTGGAGGCCGCTGGCTTCCCCGACCCGGGTAAAAAGGCCTCTCCTTTGGTGGTGG
CTGCAGCGGCAGCAGCAGCGGTAGCTGCCCAAGGAGTGCCGCAGCATCTCTTGCCACCATTCCATGCGCC
CCTACCGATTGACATGCGACACCAGGAAGGAAGGTACCATTACGAGCCTCATTCTGTCCACGGTGTGCAC
GGGCCCCCTGCCCTCAGCGGCAGCCCTGTCATCTCTGACATCTCCTTGATCCGGCTTTCCCCGCACCCGG
CTGGCCCTGGGGAGTCCCCCTTCAACGCCCCCCACCCGTACGTGAACCCCCACATGGAGCACTACCTCCG
TTCTGTGCACAGCAGCCCCACGCTCTCCATGATCTCTGCAGCCAGGGGCCTCAGCCCCGCTGATGTGGCC
CAGGAGCACCTTAAGGAGAGGGGACTGTTTGGCCTTCCTGCTCCAGGCACCACCCCCTCAGACTATTACC
ACCAGATGACCCTCGTGGCAGGCCACCCCGCGCCCTACGGGGACCTGCTGATGCAGAGCGGGGGCGCTGC
CAGCGCACCCCATCTCCACGACTACCTCAACCCCGTGGACGTGTCCCGTTTCTCCAGCCCGCGGGTGACG
CCCCGCCTGAGCCGCAAGCGGGCGCTGTCCATCTCCCCACTCTCAGACGCCAGCCTGGACCTGCAGCGGA
TGATCTGCACCTCACCCAACTCGCTAGTGGCCTACATCAACAACTCCCGAAGCAGCTCAGCGGCCAGCGG
TTCCTACGGGCATCTGTCAGCGGGTGCCCTCAGCCCAGCCTTCACCTTCCCCCACCCCATCAACCCCGTG
GCCTACCAGCAGATTCTGAGCCAGCAGAGGGGTCTGGGGTCAGCCTTTGGACACACACCACCCCTGATCC
AGCCCTCACCCACCTTCCTGGCCCAGCAGCCCATGGCCCTCACCTCCATCAATGCCACGCCCACCCAGCT
CAGCAGCAGCAGCAACTGTCTGAGTGACACCAACCAGAACAAGCAGAGCAGTGAGTCGGCCGTCAGCAGC
ACCGTCAACCCTGTCGCCATTCACAAGCGCAGCAAGGTCAAGACCGAGCCTGAGGGCCTGCGGCCGGCCT
CCCCTCTGGCGCTGACGCAGGGCCAGGTGTCTGGACACGGCTCATGTGGGTGTGCCCTTCCCCTCTCCCA
GGAGCAGCTGGCTGACCTCAAGGAAGATCTGGACAGGGATGACTGTAAGCAGGAGGCTGAGGTGGTCATC
TATGAGACCAACTGCCACTGGGAAGACTGCACCAAGGAGTACGACACCCAGGAGCAGCTGGTGCATCACA
TCAACAACGAGCACATCCACGGGGAGAAGAAGGAGTTTGTGTGCCGCTGGCAGGCCTGCACGCGGGAGCA
GAAGCCCTTCAAGGCGCAGTACATGCTGGTGGTGCACATGCGGCGACACACGGGCGAGAAGCCCCACAAG
TGCACGTTCGAGGGCTGCTCGAAGGCCTACTCCCGCCTGGAGAACCTGAAGACACACCTGCGGTCCCACA
CCGGGGAGAAGCCATATGTGTGTGAGCACGAGGGCTGCAACAAAGCCTTCTCCAACGCCTCGGACCGCGC
CAAGCACCAGAATCGCACCCACTCCAACGAGAAACCCTACATCTGCAAGATCCCAGGCTGCACCAAGAGA
TACACAGACCCCAGCTCTCTCCGGAAGCATGTGAAAACGGTCCACGGCCCAGATGCCCACGTCACCAAGA
AGCAGCGCAATGACGTGCACCTCCGCACACCGCTGCTCAAAGAGAATGGGGACAGTGAGGCCGGCACGGA
GCCTGGCGGCCCAGAGAGCACCGAGGCCAGCAGCACCAGCCAGGCCGTGGAGGACTGCCTGCACGTCAGA
GCCATCAAGACCGAGAGCTCCGGGCTGTGTCAGTCCAGCCCCGGGGCCCAGTCGTCCTGCAGCAGCGAGC
CCTCTCCTCTGGGCAGTGCCCCCAACAATGACAGTGGCGTGGAGATGCCGGGGACGGGGCCCGGGAGCCT
GGGAGACCTGACGGCACTGGATGACACACCCCCAGGGGCCGACACCTCAGCCCTGGCTGCCCCCTCCGCT
GGTGGCCTCCAGCTGCGCAAACACATGACCACCATGCACCGGTTCGAGCAGCTCAAGAAGGAGAAGCTCA
AGTCACTCAAGGATTCCTGCTCATGGGCCGGGCCGACTCCACACACGCGGAACACCAAGCTGCCTCCCCT
CCCGGGAAGTGGCTCCATCCTGGAAAACTTCAGTGGCAGTGGGGGCGGCGGGCCCGCGGGGCTGCTGCCG
AACCCGCGGCTGTCGGAGCTGTCCGCGAGCGAGGTGACCATGCTGAGCCAGCTGCAGGAGCGCCGCGACA
GCTCCACCAGCACGGTCAGCTCGGCCTACACCGTGAGCCGCCGCTCCTCCGGCATCTCCCCCTACTTCTC
CAGCCGCCGCTCCAGCGAGGCCTCGCCCCTGGGCGCCGGCCGCCCGCACAACGCGAGCTCCGCTGACTCC
TACGACCCCATCTCCACGGACGCGTCGCGGCGCTCGAGCGAGGCCAGCCAGTGCAGCGGCGGCTCCGGGC
TGCTCAACCTCACGCCGGCGCAGCAGTACAGCCTGCGGGCCAAGTACGCGGCAGCCACTGGCGGCCCCCC
GCCCACTCCGCTGCCGGGCCTGGAGCGCATGAGCCTGCGGACCAGGCTGGCGCTGCTGGACGCGCCCGAG
CGCACGCTGCCCGCCGGCTGCCCACGCCCACTGGGGCCGCGGCGTGGCAGCGACGGGCCGACCTATGGCC
ACGGCCACGCGGGGGCTGCGCCCGCCTTCCCCCACGAGGCTCCAGGCGGCGGAGCCAGGCGGGCCAGCGA
CCCTGTGCGGCGGCCCGATGCCCTGTCCCTGCCGCGGGTGCAGCGCTTCCACAGCACCCACAACGTGAAC
CCCGGCCCGCTGCCGCCCTGTGCCGACAGGCGAGGCCTCCGCCTGCAGAGCCACCCGAGCACCGACGGCG
GCCTGGCCCGCGGCGCCTACTCGCCCCGGCCGCCTAGCATCAGCGAGAACGTGGCGATGGAGGCCGTGGC
GGCAGGAGTGGACGGCGCGGGGCCCGAGGCCGACCTGGGGCTGCCGGAGGACGACCTGGTGCTTCCAGAC
GACGTGGTGCAGTACATCAAGGCGCACGCCAGTGGCGCTCTGGACGAGGGCACCGGGCAGGTGTATCCCA
CGGAAAGCACTGGCTTCTCTGACAACCCCAGACTACCCAGCCCGGGGCTGCACGGCCAGCGCAGGATGGT
GGCTGCGGACTCCAACGTGGGCCCCTCCGCCCCTATGCTGGGAGGATGCCAGTTAGGCTTTGGGGCGCCC
TCCAGCCTGAACAAAAATAACATGCCTGTGCAGTGGAATGAGGTGAGCTCCGGCACCGTAGACGCCCTGG
CCAGCCAGGTGAAGCCTCCACCCTTTCCTCAGGGCAACCTGGCGGTGGTGCAGCAGAAGCCTGCCTTTGG
CCAGTACCCGGGCTACAGTCCGCAAGGCCTACAGGCTAGCCCTGGGGGCCTGGACAGCACGCAGCCACAC
CTGCAGCCCCGCAGCGGAGCCCCCTCCCAGGGCATCCCCAGGGTAAACTACATGCAGCAGCTGCGACAGC
CAGTGGCAGGCAGCCAGTGTCCTGGCATGACTACCACTATGAGCCCCCATGCCTGCTATGGCCAAGTCCA
CCCCCAGCTGAGCCCCAGCACCATCAGTGGGGCCCTCAACCAGTTCCCCCAATCCTGCAGCAACATGCCA
GCCAAGCCAGGGCATCTGGGGCACCCTCAGCAGACAGAAGTGGCACCTGACCCCACCACGATGGGCAATC
GCCACAGGGAACTTGGGGTCCCCGATTCAGCCCTGGCTGGAGTGCCACCACCTCACCCAGTCCAGAGCTA
CCCACAGCAGAGCCATCACCTGGCAGCCTCCATGAGCCAGGAGGGCTACCACCAGGTCCCCAGCCTTCTG
CCTGCCCGCCAGCCTGGCTTCATGGAGCCCCAAACAGGCCCGATGGGGGTGGCTACAGCAGGCTTTGGCC
TAGTGCAGCCCCGGCCTCCCCTCGAGCCCAGCCCCACTGGCCGCCACCGTGGGGTACGTGCTGTGCAGCA
GCAGCTGGCCTACGCCAGGGCCACAGGCCATGCCATGGCTGCCATGCCGTCCAGTCAGGAAACAGCAGAG
GCTGTGCCCAAGGGAGCGATGGGCAACATGGGGTCGGTGCCTCCCCAGCCGCCTCCGCAGGACGCAGGTG
GGGCCCCGGACCACAGCATGCTCTACTACTACGGCCAGATCCACATGTACGAACAGGATGGAGGCCTGGA
GAACCTCGGGAGCTGCCAGGTCATGCGGTCCCAGCCACCACAGCCACAGGCCTGTCAGGACAGCATCCAG
CCCCAGCCCTTGCCCTCACCAGGGGTCAACCAGGTGTCCAGCACTGTGGACTCCCAGCTCCTGGAGGCCC
CCCAGATTGACTTCGATGCCATCATGGATGATGGCGATCACTCGAGTTTGTTCTCGGGTGCTCTGAGCCC
CAGCCTCCTCCACAGCCTCTCCCAGAACTCCTCCCGCCTCACCACCCCCCGAAACTCCTTGACCCTGCCC
TCCATCCCCGCAGGCATCAGCAACATGGCTGTCGGGGACATGAGCTCCATGCTCACCAGCCTCGCCGAGG
AGAGCAAGTTCCTGAACATGATGACCTAGTCTAGAACTATAGTGAGTCGTATTACGTAGATCCAGACATG
ATAAGATACATTGATGAGTTTGGACAAACCACAACTAGAATGCAGTGAAAAAAATGCTTTATTTGTGAAA
TTTGTGATGCTATTGCTTTATTTGTAACCATTATAAGCTGCAATAAACAAGTTAACAACAACAATTGCAT
TCATTTTATGTTTCAGGTTCAGGGGGAGGTGTGGGAGGTTTTTTAATTCGCGGCCGCGGCGCCAATGCAT
TGGGCCCGGTACCCAGCTTTTGTTCCCTTTAGTGAGGGTTAATTGCGCGCTTGGCGTAATCATGGTCATA
GCTGTTTCCTGTGTGAAATTGTTATCCGCTCACAATTCCACACAACATACGAGCCGGGAGCATAAAGTGT
AAAGCCTGGGGTGCCTAATGAGTGAGCTAACTCACATTAATTGCGTTGCGCTCACTGCCCGCTTTCCAGT
CGGGAAACCTGTCGTGCCAGCTGCATTAATGAATCGGCCAACGCGCGGGGAGAGGCGGTTTGCGTATTGG
GCGCTCTTCCGCTTCCTCGCTCACTGACTCGCTGCGCTCGGTCGTTCGGCTGCGGCGAGCGGTATCAGCT
CACTCAAAGGCGGTAATACGGTTATCCACAGAATCAGGGGATAACGCAGGAAAGAACATGTGAGCAAAAG
GCCAGCAAAAGGCCAGGAACCGTAAAAAGGCCGCGTTGCTGGCGTTTTTCCATAGGCTCCGCCCCCCTGA
CGAGCATCACAAAAATCGACGCTCAAGTCAGAGGTGGCGAAACCCGACAGGACTATAAAGATACCAGGCG
TTTCCCCCTGGAAGCTCCCTCGTGCGCTCTCCTGTTCCGACCCTGCCGCTTACCGGATACCTGTCCGCCT
TTCTCCCTTCGGGAAGCGTGGCGCTTTCTCATAGCTCACGCTGTAGGTATCTCAGTTCGGTGTAGGTCGT
TCGCTCCAAGCTGGGCTGTGTGCACGAACCCCCCGTTCAGCCCGACCGCTGCGCCTTATCCGGTAACTAT
CGTCTTGAGTCCAACCCGGTAAGACACGACTTATCGCCACTGGCAGCAGCCACTGGTAACAGGATTAGCA
GAGCGAGGTATGTAGGCGGTGCTACAGAGTTCTTGAAGTGGTGGCCTAACTACGGCTACACTAGAAGAAC
AGTATTTGGTATCTGCGCTCTGCTGAAGCCAGTTACCTTCGGAAAAAGAGTTGGTAGCTCTTGATCCGGC
AAACAAACCACCGCTGGTAGCGGTGGTTTTTTTGTTTGCAAGCAGCAGATTACGCGCAGAAAAAAAGGAT
CTCAAGAAGATCCTTTGATCTTTTCTACGGGGTCTGACGCTCAGTGGAACGAAAACTCACGTTAAGGGAT
TTTGGTCATGAGATTATCAAAAAGGATCTTCACCTAGATCCTTTTAAATTAAAAATGAAGTTTTAAATCA
ATCTAAAGTATATATGAGTAAACTTGGTCTGACAGTTACCAATGCTTAATCAGTGAGGCACCTATCTCAG
CGATCTGTCTATTTCGTTCATCCATAGTTGCCTGACTCCCCGTCGTGTAGATAACTACGATACGGGAGGG
CTTACCATCTGGCCCCAGTGCTGCAATGATACCGCGAGACCCACGCTCACCGGCTCCAGATTTATCAGCA
ATAAACCAGCCAGCCGGAAGGGCCGAGCGCAGAAGTGGTCCTGCAACTTTATCCGCCTCCATCCAGTCTA
TTAATTGTTGCCGGGAAGCTAGAGTAAGTAGTTCGCCAGTTAATAGTTTGCGCAACGTTGTTGCCATTGC
TACAGGCATCGTGGTGTCACGCTCGTCGTTTGGTATGGCTTCATTCAGCTCCGGTTCCCAACGATCAAGG
CGAGTTACATGATCCCCCATGTTGTGCAAAAAAGCGGTTAGCTCCTTCGGTCCTCCGATCGTTGTCAGAA
GTAAGTTGGCCGCAGTGTTATCACTCATGGTTATGGCAGCACTGCATAATTCTCTTACTGTCATGCCATC
CGTAAGATGCTTTTCTGTGACTGGTGAGTACTCAACCAAGTCATTCTGAGAATAGTGTATGCGGCGACCG
AGTTGCTCTTGCCCGGCGTCAATACGGGATAATACCGCGCCACATAGCAGAACTTTAAAAGTGCTCATCA
TTGGAAAACGTTCTTCGGGGCGAAAACTCTCAAGGATCTTACCGCTGTTGAGATCCAGTTCGATGTAACC
CACTCGTGCACCCAACTGATCTTCAGCATCTTTTACTTTCACCAGCGTTTCTGGGTGAGCAAAAACAGGA
AGGCAAAATGCCGCAAAAAAGGGAATAAGGGCGACACGGAAATGTTGAATACTCATACTCTTCCTTTTTC
AATATTATTGAAGCATTTATCAGGGTTATTGTCTCATGAGCGGATACATATTTGAATGTATTTAGAAAAA
TAAACAAATAGGGGTTCCGCGCACATTTCCCCGAAAAGTGCCACCTAAATTGTAAGCGTTAATATTTTGT
TAAAATTCGCGTTAAATTTTTGTTAAATCAGCTCATTTTTTAACCAATAGGCCGAAATCGGCAAAATCCC
TTATAAATCAAAAGAATAGACCGAGATAGGGT
[37 nt withheld, positions 8783-8819]
AAAGAACGTGGACTCCAACGTCAAAGG
[49 nt withheld, positions 8847-8895]
T
[91 nt withheld, positions 8897-8987]
G
[108 nt withheld, positions 8989-9096]
