>Addgene plasmid #17648 | pCS2-MT GLI2 FL | addgene partial sequence | sequence record 117599 | Sp6 5'-ATTTAGGTGACACTATAG-3'
AAGCTATGGAGCAAAAGCTCATTTCTGAAGAGGACTTGAATGAAATGGAGCAAAAGCTCATTTCTGAAGA
GGACTTGAATGAAATGGAGCAAAAGCTCATTTCTGAAGAGGACTTGAATGAAATGGAGCAAAAGCTCATT
TCTGAAGAGGACTTGAATGAAATGGAGCAAAAGCTCATTTCTGAAGAGGACTTGAATGAAATGGAGAGCT
TGGGCGACCTCACCATGGAGCAAAAGCTCATTTCTGAAGAGGACTTGAATTCAATGGAGACGTCTGCCTC
AGCCACTGCCTCCGAGAAGCAAGAAGCCAAAAGTGGGATCCTGGAGGCCGCTGGCTTCCCCGACCCGGGT
AAAAAGGCCTCTCCTTTGGTGGTGGCTGCAGCGGCAGCAGCAGCGGTAGCTGCCCAAGGAGTGCCGCAGC
ATCTCTTGCCACCATTCCATGCGCCCCTACCGATTGACATGCGACACCAGGAAGGAAGGTACCATTACGA
GCCTCATTCTGTCCACGGTGTGCACGGGCCCCCTGCCCTCAGCGGCAGCCCTGTCATCTCTGACATCTCC
TTGATCCGGCTTTCCCCGCACCCGGCTGGCCCTGGGGAGTCCCCCTTCAACGCCCCCCACCCGTACGTGA
ACCCCCACATGGAGCACTACCTCCGTTCTGTGCACAGCAGCCCCACGCTCTCCATGATCTCTGCAGCCAG
GGGCCTCAGCCCCGCTGATGTGGCCCAGGAGCACCTTAAGGAGAGGGGACTGTTTGGCCTTCCTGCTCCA
GGCACCACCCCCTCAGACTATTACCACCAG
