>Addgene plasmid #17648 | pCS2-MT GLI2 FL | addgene partial sequence | sequence record 118661 | SV40pA-R 5'-GAAATTTGTGATGCTATTGC-3'
AGTTAACAACAACAATTGCATTCATTTTATGTTTCAGGTTCAGGGGGAGGTGTGGGAGGTTTTTTAATTC
GCGGCCGCGGCGCCAATGCATTGGGCCCGGTACCCAGCTTTTGTTCCCTTTAGTGAGGGTTAATTGCGCG
CTTGGCGTAATCATGGTCATAGCTGTTTCCTGTGTGAAATTGTTATCCGCTCACAATTCCACACAACATA
CGAGCCGGGAGCATAAAGTGTAAAGCCTGGGGTGCCTAATGAGTGAGCTAACTCACATTAATTGCGTTGC
GCTCACTGCCCGCTTTCCAGTCGGGAAACCTGTCGTGCCAGCTGCATTAATGAATCGGCCAACGCGCGGG
GAGAGGCGGTTTGCGTATTGGGCGCTCTTCCGCTTCCTCGCTCACTGACTCGCTGCGCTCGGTCGTTCGG
CTGCGGCGAGCGGTATCAGCTCACTCAAAGGCGGTAATACGGTTATCCACAGAATCAGGGGATAACGCAG
GAAAGAACATGTGAGCAAAAGGCCAGCAAAAGGCCAGGAACCGTAAAAAGGCCGCGTTGCTGGCGTTTTT
CCATAGGCTCCGCCCCCCTGACGAGCATCACAAAAATCGACGCTCAAGTCAGAGGTGGCGAAACCCGACA
GGACTATAAAGATACCAGGCGTTTCCCCCTGGAAGCTCCCTCGTGCGCTCTCCTGTTCCGACCCTGCCGC
TTACCGGATACCTGTCCGCCTTTCTCCCTTCGGGAAGCGTGGCGCTTTCTCATAGCTCACGCTGTAGGTA
TCTCAGTTCGGTGTAGGTCGTTCGCTCCAAGCTGGGCTGTGTGCACGAACC
