>Addgene plasmid #17648 | pCS2-MT GLI2 FL | addgene partial sequence | sequence record 121196 | EBV-rev 5'-GTGGTTTGTCCAAACTCATC-3'
ATACGACTCACTATAGTTCTAGACTAGGTCATCATGTTCAGGAACTTGCTCTCCTCGGCGAGGCTGGTGA
GCATGGAGCTCATGTCCCCGACAGCCATGTTGCTGATGCCTGCGGGGATGGAGGGCAGGGTCAAGGAGTT
TCGGGGGGTGGTGAGGCGGGAGGAGTTCTGGGAGAGGCTGTGGAGGAGGCTGGGGCTCAGAGCACCCGAG
AACAAACTCGAGTGATCGCCATCATCCATGATGGCATCGAAGTCAATCTGGGGGGCCTCCAGGAGCTGGG
AGTCCACAGTGCTGGACACCTGGTTGACCCCTGGTGAGGGCAAGGGCTGGGGCTGGATGCTGTCCTGACA
GGCCTGTGGCTGTGGTGGCTGGGACCGCATGACCTGGCAGCTCCCGAGGTTCTCCAGGCCTCCATCCTGT
TCGTACATGTGGATCTGGCCGTAGTAGTAGAGCATGCTGTGGTCCGGGGCCCCACCTGCGTCCTGCGGAG
GCGGCTGGGGAGGCACCGACCCCATGTTGCCCATCGCTCCCTTGGGCACAGCCTCTGCTGTTTCCTGACT
GGACGGCATGGCAGCCATGGCATGGCCTGTGGCCCTGGCGTAGGCCAGCTGCTGCTGCACAGCACGTACC
CCACGGTGGCGGCCAGTGGGGCTGGGCTCGAGGGGAGGCCGGGGCTGCACTAGGCCAAAGCCTGCTGTAG
CCACCCCCATCGGGCCTGTTTGGGGCTCCATGAAGCCAGGCTGGCGGGCA
